Addgene plasmid #169089: pAGM7535
Purpose: MoClo level 1 35S promoter-BvCYP76AD1-Nos terminator transcription unit
Depositing lab: Sylvestre Marillonnet. Depositing organization: Leibniz Institute of Plant Biochemistry (IPB). Publication: Engineering Betalain Biosynthesis in Tomato for High Level Betanin Production in Fruits. Grutzner R, Schubert R, Horn C, Yang C, Vogt T, Marillonnet S. Front Plant Sci. 2021 Jun 9;12:682443. doi: 10.3389/fpls.2021.682443. eCollection 2021. PubMed 34177999.
Backbone
  Vector backbone: pICH75066
  Backbone manufacturer: Sylvestre Marillonnet
  Vector type: Plant Expression ; MoClo Cloning Vector
Growth in bacteria
  Bacterial resistance: Ampicillin, 100 μg/mL
  Growth temperature: 37°C
  Growth strain: DH5alpha
  Copy number: High Copy
Gene/Insert
  Gene/Insert name: 35S promoter-BvCYP76AD1-Nos terminator
  Species: Beta vulgaris
  Cloning method: Restriction Enzyme; 5′ cloning site Unknown (unknown if destroyed)
Terms and licenses: Academic/Nonprofit Terms; Industry Terms: Not Available to Industry
How to cite: pAGM7535 was a gift from Sylvestre Marillonnet (Addgene plasmid # 169089 ; http://n2t.net/addgene:169089 ; RRID:Addgene_169089)
