[The description below was written by a language model from this plasmid's Addgene catalogue record and pLannotate feature annotations shown in this document.]
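Description:
pAGM7535 is a MoClo (modular Golden Gate cloning) level 1 plant expression construct built in the pICH75066 backbone. It carries a single assembled transcription unit for the Beta vulgaris cytochrome P450 CYP76AD1. The backbone is a binary-type vector. Nopaline C58 left and right T-DNA border repeats flank the payload. Outside the borders lie a high-copy ColE1/pUC origin for E. coli, the IncP oriV with its trfA replication initiator gene (an arrangement that normally allows maintenance in Agrobacterium), and a β-lactamase gene with its own promoter for ampicillin selection. A very short tetR remnant is also annotated in the backbone.

Downstream of the left border, a long CaMV 35S promoter fragment extends far enough upstream to be annotated as part of the viral ORF VI coding region. It is followed by the TMV Ω translational enhancer leader, the CYP76AD1 coding sequence and the nopaline synthase terminator and polyadenylation signal, giving strong constitutive expression in plant cells.

The feature table also shows something the catalogue entry does not mention: a second TMV Ω leader followed by a bar (phosphinothricin acetyltransferase) coding sequence, located between the Nos terminator and the right border. No promoter or terminator is annotated for it, so the record does not establish whether it is expressed or serves as a herbicide selection marker.

The associated work concerns engineering betalain pigment biosynthesis for betanin production in tomato fruit. As a level 1 module, this unit is meant to be combined with other pathway transcription units into higher-level multigene MoClo constructs, although its T-DNA borders should also permit direct Agrobacterium-mediated delivery.
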