Features (pLannotate 1.2.2; 16 found; start..end, strand, type, name):
    245..298     +  misc_feature   TMV Ω: translational enhancer from the tobacco mosaic virus 5'-leader sequence (Gallie et al., 1988)
    307..855     +  CDS            bar: PAT_STRHY - Experimental evidence at protein level: Swiss-Prot protein existence level 1. Inactivates phosphinothricin (PPT) by transfer of an acetyl group from acetyl CoA. Can also acetylate demethylphosphinothricin but not PTT or glutamate. This enzyme is an effector of phosphinothricin tripeptide (PTT or bialaphos) resistance. From Streptomyces hygroscopicus. Introduced by genetic manipulation and expressed in glufosinate-tolerant maize by Dekalb Genetics.
   1237..1261    +  misc_feature   RB T-DNA repeat: right border repeat from nopaline C58 T-DNA
   1373..1393    -  CDS            TetR (fragment): tetracycline resistance regulatory protein; tetR
   1420..2565    -  CDS            trfA: TRFA_ECOLX - Experimental evidence at protein level: Swiss-Prot protein existence level 1. Also involved in plasmid copy number control, promoting intermolecular coupling of protein bound iterons at oriV, which inhibits replication initiation. From Escherichia coli.
   2901..3489    -  rep_origin     ori: high-copy-number ColE1/pMB1/pBR322/pUC origin of replication
   3660..4520    -  CDS            AmpR: β-lactamase; bla; confers resistance to ampicillin, carbenicillin, and related antibiotics
   4521..4625    -  promoter       AmpR promoter: bla
   4712..5343    -  rep_origin     oriV: incP origin of replication
   5435..5459    +  misc_feature   LB T-DNA repeat: left border repeat from nopaline C58 T-DNA
   5567..6373    +  CDS            IBMP_CAMVB (fragment): Experimental evidence at protein level: Swiss-Prot protein existence level 1. Enhances the ribosomal termination-reinitiation event leading to the translation of major open reading frames on the polycistronic viral RNAs. From Cauliflower mosaic virus (strain Bari 1) (CaMV).
   6557..6902    +  promoter       CaMV 35S promoter: strong constitutive promoter from cauliflower mosaic virus
   6854..6900    +  promoter       minimal CaMV 35S promoter: minimal 35S promoter from cauliflower mosaic virus
   6931..6984    +  misc_feature   TMV Ω: translational enhancer from the tobacco mosaic virus 5'-leader sequence (Gallie et al., 1988)
   6993..8483    +  CDS            CYP76AD1: C76AD_BETVU - Also known as Bv2g029890_ucyh From Beta vulgaris (Sugar beet).
   8499..8751    +  terminator     NOS terminator: nopaline synthase terminator and poly(A) signal
>Addgene plasmid #169089 | pAGM7535 | addgene full sequence | sequence record 335657 | Addgene NGS Result
CGCTTTACTTGTCTTCCACTGGGTGTCAAAGGAGTGTCAGTTAATTAAAGAGTGTCGGGGCCGACACTCT
TAATGGAAGTAAAAGTGTGGGTTTTGCTGCACCGACACTCTTAATTTAAGAGTGTCGGGGTCCCGATGAA
ACCGACGCTTTTAATTTAAGAGTGTGGGTTTTTCCACACCGACACTCTTATGAATGTTACCCTAAATTCC
CCAATCCTATACTGTATAAGAGCTCATTTTTACAACAATTACCAACAACAACAAACAACAAACAACATTA
CAATTACATTTACAATTATCGATACAATGTCTCCTGAAAGAAGGCCTGCTGATATTAGAAGGGCTACTGA
GGCTGATATGCCTGCTGTGTGCACTATTGTGAATCATTACATTGAGACTTCTACTGTGAATTTCAGGACT
GAGCCTCAAGAACCACAAGAGTGGACTGATGATCTTGTGAGGCTTAGAGAGAGGTATCCTTGGCTTGTTG
CTGAAGTGGATGGTGAAGTGGCTGGTATTGCTTATGCTGGTCCTTGGAAGGCTAGGAATGCTTACGATTG
GACTGCTGAGTCTACTGTTTACGTGTCTCCTAGGCATCAAAGAACTGGTCTTGGATCTACTCTTTACACT
CATCTTTTGAAGTCTTTGGAGGCTCAGGGTTTCAAGTCTGTGGTTGCTGTGATTGGACTTCCTAATGATC
CTTCTGTGAGGATGCATGAGGCTCTTGGTTATGCTCCTAGGGGAATGCTTAGAGCTGCTGGTTTCAAACA
TGGAAATTGGCATGATGTGGGATTCTGGCAGCTTGATTTCTCTCTTCCTGTTCCTCCTAGACCTGTTCTT
CCTGTGACTGAGATTTGAGCTTACTCCACCTAAATACTATGCCGGTTCAAATAAGAAAGTAATGATTATG
TACCCAAATAATACATTTATAAGATGTATGTGTGTGATGGACATGTTTCTGTATCGTACCAAAACTAAAT
AGGTGGCTTTTATCCCAAAAAAGTGCTTTCGTTTGATGACCTTATGATTTCTAAAGAGTGTTGTTGTTGC
TGCTTATGTTTAATAAAAGTGATGTATATTATCAGTTGATTTCCCCACGTGGAAGGGGTGATTATATTGC
ACAAAATTAAGTTAAAAGTAACATTGTGGTGTAATAAAAACCCTAGTGAATTTATAACCTATAAGTAAGT
GGTGCAGTAGTGAATTTATCACGAAGTGGTTTAAACTATCAGTGTTTGACAGGATATATTGGCGGGTAAA
CCTAAGAGAAAAGAGCGTTTATTAGAATAATCGGATATTTAAAAGGGCGTGAAAAGGTTTATCCGTTCGT
CCATTTGTATGTGCATGCCAACCACAGGGTTCCCCAGATCAGGCGCTGGCTGCTGAACCCCCAGCCGGAA
CTGACCCCACAAGGCCCTAGCGTTTGCAATGCACCAGGTCATCATTGACCCAGGCGTGTTCCACCAGGCC
GCTGCCTCGCAACTCTTCGCAGGCTTCGCCGACCTGCTCGCGCCACTTCTTCACGCGGGTGGAATCCGAT
CCGCACATGAGGCGGAAGGTTTCCAGCTTGAGCGGGTACGGCTCCCGGTGCGAGCTGAAATAGTCGAACA
TCCGTCGGGCCGTCGGCGACAGCTTGCGGTACTTCTCCCATATGAATTTCGTGTAGTGGTCGCCAGCAAA
CAGCACGACGATTTCCTCGTCGATCAGGACCTGGCAACGGGACGTTTTCTTGCCACGGTCCAGGACGCGG
AAGCGGTGCAGCAGCGACACCGATTCCAGGTGCCCAACGCGGTCGGACGTGAAGCCCATCGCCGTCGCCT
GTAGGCGCGACAGGCATTCCTCGGCCTTCGTGTAATACCGGCCATTGATCGACCAGCCCAGGTCCTGGCA
AAGCTCGTAGAACGTGAAGGTGATCGGCTCGCCGATAGGGGTGCGCTTCGCGTACTCCAACACCTGCTGC
CACACCAGTTCGTCATCGTCGGCCCGCAGCTCGACGCCGGTGTAGGTGATCTTCACGTCCTTGTTGACGT
GGAAAATGACCTTGTTTTGCAGCGCCTCGCGCGGGATTTTCTTGTTGCGCGTGGTGAACAGGGCAGAGCG
GGCCGTGTCGTTTGGCATCGCTCGCATCGTGTCCGGCCACGGCGCAATATCGAACAAGGAAAGCTGCATT
TCCTTGATCTGCTGCTTCGTGTGTTTCAGCAACGCGGCCTGCTTGGCCTCGCTGACCTGTTTTGCCAGGT
CCTCGCCGGCGGTTTTTCGCTTCTTGGTCGTCATAGTTCCTCGCGTGTCGATGGTCATCGACTTCGCCAA
ACCTGCCGCCTCCTGTTCAAGACGACGCGAACGCTCCACGGCGGCCGATGGCGCGGGCAGGGCAGGGGGA
GCCAGTTGCACGCTGTCGCGCTCGATCTTGGCCGTAGCTTGCTGGACCATCGAGCCGACGGACTGGAAGG
TTTCGCGGGGCGCACGCATGACGGTGCGGCTTGCGATGGTTTCGGCATCCTCGGCGGAAAACCCCGCGTC
GATCAGTTCTTGCCTGTATGCCTTCCGGTCAAACGTCCGATTCATTCACCCTCCTTGCGGGATTGCCCCG
ACTCACGCCGGGGCAATGTGCCCTTATTCCTGATTTGACCCGCCTGGTGCCTTGGTGTCCAGATAATCCA
CCTTATCGGCAATGAAGTCGGTCCCGTAGACCGTCTGGCCGTCCTTCTCGTACTTGGTATTCCGAATCTT
GCCCTGCACGAATACCAGCGACCCCTTGCCCAAATACTTGCCGTGGGCCTCGGCCTGAGAGCCAAAACAC
TTGATGCGGAAGAAGTCGGTGCGCTCCTGCTTGTCGCCGGCATCGTTGCGCCACATCTAGGATCTGCCAG
GAACCGTAAAAAGGCCGCGTTGCTGGCGTTTTTCCATAGGCTCCGCCCCCCTGACGAGCATCACAAAAAT
CGACGCTCAAGTCAGAGGTGGCGAAACCCGACAGGACTATAAAGATACCAGGCGTTTCCCCCTGGAAGCT
CCCTCGTGCGCTCTCCTGTTCCGACCCTGCCGCTTACCGGATACCTGTCCGCCTTTCTCCCTTCGGGAAG
CGTGGCGCTTTCTCATAGCTCACGCTGTAGGTATCTCAGTTCGGTGTAGGTCGTTCGCTCCAAGCTGGGC
TGTGTGCACGAACCCCCCGTTCAGCCCGACCGCTGCGCCTTATCCGGTAACTATCGTCTTGAGTCCAACC
CGGTAAGACACGACTTATCGCCACTGGCAGCAGCCACTGGTAACAGGATTAGCAGAGCGAGGTATGTAGG
CGGTGCTACAGAGTTCTTGAAGTGGTGGCCTAACTACGGCTACACTAGAAGAACAGTATTTGGTATCTGC
GCTCTGCTGAAGCCAGTTACCTTCGGAAAAAGAGTTGGTAGCTCTTGATCCGGCAAACAAACCACCGCTG
GTAGCGGTGGTTTTTTTGTTTGCAAGCAGCAGATTACGCGCAGAAAAAAAGGATCTCAAGAAGATCCTTT
GATCTTTTCTACGGGGTCTGACGCTCAGTGGAACGAAAACTCACGTTAAGGGATTTTGGTCATGAGATTA
TCAAAAAGGATCTTCACCTAGATCCTTTTAAATTAAAAATGAAGTTTTAAATCAATCTAAAGTATATATG
AGTAAACTTGGTCTGACAGTTACCAATGCTTAATCAGTGAGGCACCTATCTCAGCGATCTGTCTATTTCG
TTCATCCATAGTTGCCTGACTCCCCGTCGTGTAGATAACTACGATACGGGAGGGCTTACCATCTGGCCCC
AGTGCTGCAATGATACCGCGAGAACCACGCTCACCGGCTCCAGATTTATCAGCAATAAACCAGCCAGCCG
GAAGGGCCGAGCGCAGAAGTGGTCCTGCAACTTTATCCGCCTCCATCCAGTCTATTAATTGTTGCCGGGA
AGCTAGAGTAAGTAGTTCGCCAGTTAATAGTTTGCGCAACGTTGTTGCCATTGCTACAGGCATCGTGGTG
TCACGCTCGTCGTTTGGTATGGCTTCATTCAGCTCCGGTTCCCAACGATCAAGGCGAGTTACATGATCCC
CCATGTTGTGCAAAAAAGCGGTTAGCTCCTTCGGTCCTCCGATCGTTGTCAGAAGTAAGTTGGCCGCAGT
GTTATCACTCATGGTTATGGCAGCACTGCATAATTCTCTTACTGTCATGCCATCCGTAAGATGCTTTTCT
GTGACTGGTGAGTACTCAACCAAGTCATTCTGAGAATAGTGTATGCGGCGACCGAGTTGCTCTTGCCCGG
CGTCAATACGGGATAATACCGCGCCACATAGCAGAACTTTAAAAGTGCTCATCATTGGAAAACGTTCTTC
GGGGCGAAAACTCTCAAGGATCTTACCGCTGTTGAGATCCAGTTCGATGTAACCCACTCGTGCACCCAAC
TGATCTTCAGCATCTTTTACTTTCACCAGCGTTTCTGGGTGAGCAAAAACAGGAAGGCAAAATGCCGCAA
AAAAGGGAATAAGGGCGACACGGAAATGTTGAATACTCATACTCTTCCTTTTTCAATATTATTGAAGCAT
TTATCAAGGTTATTGTCTCATGAGCGGATACATATTTGAATGTATTTAGAAAAATAAACAAATAGGGGTT
CCGCGCACGAATTGGCCAGCGCTGCCATTTTTGGGGTGAGGCCGTTCGCGGCCGAGGGGCGCAGCCCCTG
GGGGGATGGGAGGCCCGCGTTAGCGGGCCGGGAGGGTTCGAGAAGGGGGGGCACCCCCCTTCGGCGTGCG
CGGTCACGCGCACAGGGCGCAGCCCTGGTTAAAAACAAGGTTTATAAATATTGGTTTAAAAGCAGGTTAA
AAGACAGGTTAGCGGTGGCCGAAAAACGGGCGGAAACCCTTGCAAATGCTGGATTTTCTGCCTGTGGACA
GCCCCTCAAATGTCAATAGGTGCGCCCCTCATCTGTCAGCACTCTGCCCCTCAAGTGTCAAGGATCGCGC
CCCTCATCTGTCAGTAGTCGCGCCCCTCAAGTGTCAATACCGCAGGGCACTTATCCCCAGGCTTGTCCAC
ATCATCTGTGGGAAACTCGCGTAAAATCAGGCGTTTTCGCCGATTTGCGAGGCTGGCCAGCTCCACGTCG
CCGGCCGAAATCGAGCCTGCCCCTCATCTGTCAACGCCGCGCCGGGTGAGTCGGCCCCTCAAGTGTCAAC
GTCCGCCCCTCATCTGTCAGTGAGGGCCAAGTTTTCCGCGAGGTATCCACAACGCCGGCGGCCGCGGTGT
CTCGCACACGGCTTCGACGGCGTTTCTGGCGCGTTTGCAGGGCCATAGACGGCCGCCAGCCCAGCGGCGA
GGGCAACCAGCCCGGTGAGCGTCGCAAAGGAGATCCTGATCTGACTGATGGGCTGCCTGTATCGAGTGGT
GATTTTGTGCCGAGCTGCCGGTCGGGGAGCTGTTGGCTGGCTGGTGGCAGGATATATTGTGGTGTAAACA
AATTGACGCTTAGACAACTTAATAACACATTGCGGACGTTTTTAATGTACTGGGGTGGATGCAGTGGGCC
CCACTCTGTGAAGACAAACTAGAATTCGAGCTCGGAGGAATTCCAATCCCACAAAAATCTGAGCTTAACA
GCACAGTTGCTCCTCTCAGAGCAGAATCGGGTATTCAACACCCTCATATCAACTACTACGTTGTGTATAA
CGGTCCACATGCCGGTATATACGATGACTGGGGTTGTACAAAGGCGGCAACAAACGGCGTTCCCGGAGTT
GCACACAAGAAATTTGCCACTATTACAGAGGCAAGAGCAGCAGCTGACGCGTACACAACAAGTCAGCAAA
CAGACAGGTTGAACTTCATCCCCAAAGGAGAAGCTCAACTCAAGCCCAAGAGCTTTGCTAAGGCCCTAAC
AAGCCCACCAAAGCAAAAAGCCCACTGGCTCACGCTAGGAACCAAAAGGCCCAGCAGTGATCCAGCCCCA
AAAGAGATCTCCTTTGCCCCGGAGATTACAATGGACGATTTCCTCTATCTTTACGATCTAGGAAGGAAGT
TCGAAGGTGAAGGTGACGACACTATGTTCACCACTGATAATGAGAAGGTTAGCCTCTTCAATTTCAGAAA
GAATGCTGACCCACAGATGGTTAGAGAGGCCTACGCAGCAAGTCTCATCAAGACGATCTACCCGAGTAAC
AATCTCCAGGAGATCAAATACCTTCCCAAGAAGGTTAAAGATGCAGTCAAAAGATTCAGGACTAATTGCA
TCAAGAACACAGAGAAAGACATATTTCTCAAGATCAGAAGTACTATTCCAGTATGGACGATTCAAGGCTT
GCTTCATAAACCAAGGCAAGTAATAGAGATTGGAGTCTCTAAAAAGGTAGTTCCTACTGAATCTAAGGCC
ATGCATGGAGTCTAAGATTCAAATCGAGGATCTAACAGAACTCGCCGTCAAGACTGGCGAACAGTTCATA
CAGAGTCTTTTACGACTCAATGACAAGAAGAAAATCTTCGTCAACATGGTGGAGCACGACACTCTGGTCT
ACTCCAAAAATGTCAAAGATACAGTCTCAGAAGATCAAAGGGCTATTGAGACTTTTCAACAAAGGATAAT
TTCGGGAAACCTCCTCGGATTCCATTGCCCAGCTATCTGTCACTTCATCGAAAGGACAGTAGAAAAGGAA
GGTGGCTCCTACAAATGCCATCATTGCGATAAAGGAAAGGCTATCATTCAAGATCTCTCTGCCGACAGTG
GTCCCAAAGATGGACCCCCACCCACGAGGAGCATCGTGGAAAAAGAAGAGGTTCCAACCACGTCTACAAA
GCAAGTGGATTGATGTGACATCTCCACTGACGTAAGGGATGACGCACAATCCCACTATCCTTCGCAAGAC
CCTTCCTCTATATAAGGAAGTTCATTTCATTTGGAGAGGACACGCTCGAGTATAAGAGCTCATTTTTACA
ACAATTACCAACAACAACAAACAACAAACAACATTACAATTACATTTACAATTATCGATACAATGGATCA
TGCAACATTAGCAATGATACTAGCCATTTGGTTCATTTCTTTTCATTTCATAAAATTACTTTTTAGCCAA
CAAACTACCAAACTTCTTCCTCCTGGTCCAAAACCATTGCCAATAATTGGTAACATCTTAGAAGTTGGTA
AAAAACCCCATCGTTCATTTGCTAATCTTGCTAAAATTCACGGCCCTTTAATATCGTTACGTCTAGGAAG
TGTAACAACTATTGTTGTATCATCAGCAGATGTAGCTAAAGAAATGTTCTTAAAAAAAGACCACCCTCTT
TCTAACCGTACTATTCCTAATTCTGTCACGGCCGGTGACCACCATAAACTCACCATGTCGTGGTTGCCCG
TTTCGCCGAAATGGCGGAATTTTCGTAAGATTACAGCCGTCCATTTGCTTTCTCCTCAAAGACTTGATGC
TTGCCAAACCTTTCGCCATGCCAAGGTGCAACAGCTTTATGAATATGTACAAGAATGTGCACAAAAAGGC
CAAGCTGTTGATATTGGCAAAGCTGCATTTACTACCTCCCTTAATTTGTTATCTAAACTATTCTTTTCAG
TGGAATTAGCCCACCATAAATCACACACTTCTCAAGAGTTTAAGGAACTAATATGGAACATTATGGAAGA
TATTGGGAAACCTAATTATGCTGATTATTTTCCTATTTTAGGCTGTGTTGATCCATCAGGTATTCGTCGA
AGATTAGCATGTAGTTTTGACAAGTTGATTGCAGTTTTTCAGGGTATAATATGTGAAAGGCTTGCGCCTG
ATTCTTCAACTACAACAACAACGACGACTGATGATGTGCTAGACGTTCTTCTTCAGCTGTTCAAACAAAA
TGAGCTCACTATGGGCGAGATTAACCATTTGCTCGTCGACATTTTTGATGCTGGAACAGACACTACATCA
AGTACTTTTGAGTGGGTCATGACAGAGTTAATTAGGAATCCTGAAATGATGGAAAAGGCTCAAGAAGAAA
TTAAGCAAGTATTGGGCAAAGATAAACAAATTCAGGAATCAGACATTATTAACCTACCTTACTTACAAGC
CATTATCAAAGAAACTTTGCGACTACATCCACCAACTGTATTTCTTTTGCCTCGTAAAGCCGACACTGAT
GTTGAACTATATGGTTATATTGTGCCTAAAGATGCACAAATACTTGTTAACTTATGGGCTATTGGAAGAG
ATCCTAATGCATGGCAAAATGCTGATATTTTTTCGCCCGAAAGATTTATAGGGTGTGAAATTGATGTCAA
AGGAAGAGATTTTGGACTCTTACCTTTTGGAGCCGGAAGAAGGATATGTCCTGGGATGAATTTGGCCATT
AGAATGTTAACTTTGATGCTAGCTACTTTACTTCAATTCTTCAATTGGAAGCTTGAAGGAGACATAAGTC
CAAAAGACTTAGACATGGATGAGAAATTTGGGATTGCGTTACAAAAGACAAAGCCTTTAAAACTTATTCC
AATACCTAGGTATTGAGCTTGTCAAGCAGATCGTTCAAACATTTGGCAATAAAGTTTCTTAAGATTGAAT
CCTGTTGCCGGTCTTGCGATGATTATCATATAATTTCTGTTGAATTACGTTAAGCATGTAATAATTAACA
TGTAATGCATGACGTTATTTATGAGATGGGTTTTTATGATTAGAGTCCCGCAATTATACATTTAATACGC
GATAGAAAACAAAATATAGCGCGCAAACTAGGATAAATTATCGCGCGCGGTGTCATCTATGTTACTAGAT
CGA
